>Addgene plasmid #63543 | pFusB3-60 | depositor partial sequence | sequence record 105604 | pFUSB3_TGT
AGTCTTAAGCGTCTCATGGCCTGACCCCGGACCAAGTGGTGGCTATCGCCAGCAACGGTGGCGGCAAGCA
AGCGCTCGAAACGGTGCAGCGGCTGTTGCCGGTGCTGTGCCAGGACCATGGCCTGACCCCGGACCAAGTG
GTGGCTATCGCCAGCAACAATGGCGGCAAGCAAGCGCTCGAAACGGTGCAGCGGCTGTTGCCGGTGCTGT
GCCAGGACCATGGCCTGACCCCGGACCAAGTGGTGGCTATCGCCAGCAACGGTGGCGGCAAGCAAGCGCT
CGAAACGGTGCAGCGGCTGTTGCCGGTGCTGTGCCAGGACCATGGCCTGACCCCGGACCAAGTGGTGGCT
ATCGAGACGTC
