>Addgene plasmid #63543 | pFusB3-60 | depositor partial sequence | sequence record 105605 | FusB3
CGTCTCATGGCCTGACCCCGGACCAAGTGGTGGCTATCGAGACCGGCGCCGCTACAGGGCGCGTCCCATT
CGCCATTCAGGCTGCGCAACTGTTGGGAAGGGCGATCGGTGCGGGCCTCTTCGCTATTACGCCAGCTGGC
GAAAGGGGGATGTGCTGCAAGGCGATTAAGTTGGGTAACGCCAGGGTTTTCCCAGTCACGACGTTGTAAA
ACGACGGCCAGTGAGCGCGCGTAATACGACTCACTATAGGGCGAATTGGGTACCGGGCCCCCCCTCGAGG
TCCTCCAGCTTTTGTTCCCTTTAGTGAGGGTTAATTGCGCGCTTGGCGTAATCATGGTCATAGCTGTTTC
CTGTGTGAAATTGTTATCCGCTCACAATTCCACACAACATACGAGCCGGAAGCATAAAGTGTAAAGCCTG
GGGTGCCTAATGAGTGAGCTAACTCACATTAATTGCGTTGCGCTCACTGCCCGCTTTCCACCGGTGGTCT
CGCCAGGACCATGGCCTGACCCCGGACCAAGTGGTGGCTATCGAGACGTCTAGACCAGCCAGGACAGAAA
TGCCTCGACTTCGCTGCTACCCAAGGTTGCCGGGTGACGCACACCGTGGAAACGGATGAAGGCACGAACC
CAGTGGACATAAGCCTGTTCGGTTCGTAAGCTGTAATGCAAGTAGCGTATGCGCTCACGCAACTGGTCCA
GAACCTTGACCGAACGCAGCGGTGGTAACGGCGCAGTGGCGGTTTTCATGGCTTGTTATGACTGTTTTTT
TGGGGTACAGTCTATGCCTCGGGCATCCAAGCAGCAAGCGCGTTACGCCGTGGGTCGATGTTTGATGTTA
TGGAGCAGCAACGATGTTACGCAGCAGGGCAGTCGCCCTAAAACAAAGTTAAACATTATGAGGGAAGCGG
TGATCGCCGAAGTATCGACTCAACTATCAGAGGTAGTTGGCGTCATCGAGCGCCATCTCGAACCGACGTT
GCTGGCCGTACATTTGTACGGCTCCGCAGTGGATGGCGGCCTGAAGCCACACAGTGATATTGATTTGCTG
GTTACGGTGACCGTAAGGCTTGATGAAACAACGCGGCGAGCTTTGATCAACGACCTTTTGGAAACTTCGG
CTTCCCCTGGAGAGAGCGAGATTCTCCGCGCTGTAGAAGTCACCATTGTTGTGCACGACGACATCATTCC
GTGGCGTTATCCAGCTAAGCGCGAACTGCAATTTGGAGAATGGCAGCGCAATGACATTCTTGCAGGTATC
TTCGAGCCAGCCACGATCGACATTGATCTGGCTATCTTGCTGACAAAAGCAAGAGAACATAGCGTTGCCT
TGGTAGGTCCAGCGGCGGAGGAACTCTTTGATCCGGTTCCTGAACAGGATCTATTTGAGGCGCTAAATGA
AACCTTAACGCTATGGAACTCGCCGCCCGACTGGGCTGGCGATGAGCGAAATGTAGTGCTTACGTTGTCC
CGCATTTGGTACAGCGCAGTAACCGGCAAAATCGCGCCGAAGGATGTCGCTGCCGACTGGGCAATGGAGC
GCCTGCCGGCCCAGTATCAGCCCGTCATACTTGAAGCTAGACAGGCTTATCTTGGACAAGAAGAAGATCG
CTTGGCCTCGCGCGCAGATCAGTTGGAAGAATTTGTCCACTACGTGAAAGGCGAGATCACCAAGGTAGTC
GGCAAATAACCCTCGAGCCACCCATGACCAAAATCCCTTAACGTGAGTTACGCGTCGTTCCACTGAGCGT
CAGACCCCGTAGAAAAGATCAAAGGATCTTCTTGAGATCCTTTTTTTCTGCGCGTAATCTGCTGCTTGCA
AACAAAAAAACCACCGCTACCAGCGGTGGTTTGTTTGCCGGATCAAGAGCTACCAACTCTTTTTCCGAAG
GTAACTGGCTTCAGCAGAGCGCAGATACCAAATACTGTCCTTCTAGTGTAGCCGTAGTTAGGCCACCACT
TCAAGAACTCTGTAGCACCGCCTACATACCTCGCTCTGCTAATCCTGTTACCAGTGGCTGCTGCCAGTGG
CGATAAGTCGTGTCTTACCGGGTTGGACTCAAGACGATAGTTACCGGATAAGGCGCAGCGGTCGGGCTGA
ACGGGGGGTTCGTGCACACAGCCCAGCTTGGAGCGAACGACCTACACCGAACTGAGATACCTACAGCGTG
AGCATTGAGAAAGCGCCACGCTTCCCGAAGGGAGAAAGGCGGACAGGTATCCGGTAAGCGGCAGGGTCGG
AACAGGAGAGCGCACGAGGGAGCTTCCAGGGGGAAACGCCTGGTATCTTTATAGTCCTGTCGGGTTTCGC
CACCTCTGACTTGAGCGTCGATTTTTGTGATGCTCGTCAGGGGGGCGGAGCCTATGGAAAAACGCCAGCA
ACGCGGCCTTTTTACGGTTCCTGGCCTTTTGCTGGCCTTTTGCTCACATGTTCTTTCCTGCGTTATCCCC
TGATTCTGTGGATAACCGTATTACCGCCTTTGAGTGAGCTGATACCGCTCGCCGCAGCCGAACGACCGAG
CGCAGCGAGTCAGTGAGCGAGGAAGCGGAAGAGCGCCCAATACGCAAACCGCCTCTCCCCGCGCGTTGGC
CGATTCATTAATGCAGCTGGCACGACAGGTTTCCCGACTGGAAAGCGGGCAGTGAGCGCAACGCAATTAA
TACGCGTACCGCTAGCCAGGAAGAGTTTGTAGAAACGCAAAAAGGCCATCCGTCAGGATGGCCTTCTGCT
TAGTTTGATGCCTGGCAGTTTATGGCGGGCGTCCTGCCCGCCACCCTCCGGGCCGTTGCTTCACAACGTT
CAAATCCGCTCCCGGCGGATTTGTCCTACTCAGGAGAGCGTTCACCGACAAACAACAGATAAAACGAAAG
GCCCAGTCTTCCGACTGAGCCTTTCGTTTTATTTGATGCCTGGCAGTTCCCTACTCTCGCGTTAACGCTA
GCATGGATGTTTTCCCAGTCACGACGTTGTAAAACGACGGCCAGTCTTAAG
