>Addgene plasmid #63543 | pFusB3-60 | addgene partial sequence | sequence record 116330 | pCR8_R1 5'-cgaaccgaacaggcttatgt-3'
GGTGTGCGTCACCCGGCAACCTTGGGTAGCAGCGAAGTCGAGGCATTTCTGTCCTGGCTGGTCTAGACGT
CTCGATAGCCACCACTTGGTCCGGGGTCAGGCCATGGTCCTGGCACAGCACCGGCAACAGCCGCTGCACC
GTTTCGAGCGCTTGCTTGCCGCCACCGTTGCTGGCGATAGCCACCACTTGGTCCGGGGTCAGGCCATGGT
CCTGGCACAGCACCGGCAACAGCCGCTGCACCGTTTCGAGCGCTTGCTTGCCGCCATTGTTGCTGGCGAT
AGCCACCACTTGGTCCGGGGTCAGGCCATGGTCCTGGCACAGCACCGGCAACAGCCGCTGCACCGTTTCG
AGCGCTTGCTTGCCGCCACCGTTGCTGGCGATAGCCACCACTTGGTCCGGGGTCAGGCCATGAGACGCTT
AAGACTGGCCGTCGTTTTACAACGTCGTGACTGGGAAAACATCCATGCTAGCGTTAACGCGAGAGTAGGG
AACTGCCAGGCATCAAATAAAACGAAAGGCTCAGTCGGAAGACTGGGCCTTTCGTTTTATCTGTTGTTTG
TCGGTGAACGCTCTCCTGAGTAGGACAAATCCGCCGGGAGCGGATTTGAACGTTGTGAAGCAACGGCCCG
GAGGGTGGCGGGCAGGACGCCCGCCATAAACTGCCAGGCATCAAACTAAGCAGAAGGCCATCCTGACGGA
TGGCCTTTTTGCGTTTCTACAAACTCTTCCTGGCTAGCGGTACGCGTATTAATTGCGTTGCGCTCACTGC
CCGCTTTCCAGTCGGGAAACCTGTCGTGCCAGCTGCATTAATGAATC
