[The description below was written by a language model from this plasmid's Addgene catalogue record.]
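Description:
pFusB3-60 is a bacterial library plasmid from the FusX system, a one-step method for assembling TALE repeat arrays. It is built on the FusB3 backbone (recorded as 2991 bp without insert), is maintained at high copy number in E. coli, and is selected with spectinomycin. The record gives no feature table, so the origin of replication and other backbone elements are not stated. The listed sequencing primers carry pCR8-type names, which hints at a pCR8-related backbone, but the record does not confirm this.

The insert is a synthetic, pre-assembled block of three TALE repeats carrying the repeat-variable diresidues NG, NN and NG, also named B3_TGT. Under the standard TALE code, NG recognises thymine and NN recognises guanine, so this trimer specifies the DNA triplet TGT. According to the stated purpose, the module supplies RVD positions 13 to 15 of the finished array. It was cloned using BsaI sites that were destroyed in the process, as expected for Golden Gate-style cloning with a type IIS enzyme. The plasmid has no recorded promoter, tag or reporter, and it is not an expression construct in its own right.

It serves as one member of a library of trimer plasmids. A user picks the trimer matching the desired bases at each position set and combines these modules to build a full custom TALE DNA-binding domain. That domain is typically used as a TALEN for targeted genome editing. The enzymes and receiving vector used in the final assembly step are not given in the record.
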