Addgene plasmid #63543: pFusB3-60
Purpose: Encodes RVD positions 13-15 in TALEN assembly
Depositing lab: Stephen Ekker. Depositing organization: Mayo Foundation for Medical Education and Research. Publication: FusX: A rapid one-step TALE assembly system for genome science. Ma AC, McNulty MS, Tanya PL, Jarryd CM, Martinez-Galvez G, Argue DP, Lee HB, Urban MD, Bullard CE, Blackburn PR, Man TK, Clark KJ, Ekker SC. Hum Gene Ther. 2016 Jun;27(6):451-63. doi: 10.1089/hum.2015.172 PubMed 26854857.
Backbone
  Vector backbone: FusB3
  Backbone size w/o insert (bp): 2991
  Vector type: TALEN
Growth in bacteria
  Bacterial resistance: Spectinomycin, 50 μg/mL
  Growth temperature: 37°C
  Growth strain: DH5alpha
  Copy number: High Copy
Gene/Insert
  Gene/Insert name: NG NN NG (alt name: B3_TGT)
  Species: Synthetic
  Mutation: none
  Cloning method: Restriction Enzyme; 5′ cloning site BsaI (destroyed during cloning); 3′ cloning site BsaI (destroyed during cloning)
  Sequencing primers: 5′ pCR8_F1; 3′ pCR8_R1
Terms and licenses: Academic/Nonprofit Terms; Industry Terms: Not Available to Industry
How to cite: pFusB3-60 was a gift from Stephen Ekker (Addgene plasmid # 63543 ; http://n2t.net/addgene:63543 ; RRID:Addgene_63543)
